>Addgene plasmid #103713 | LSB-hsa-miR-659-3p | depositor full sequence | sequence record 196474 | Full Sequence
AATTGAGGGGATAACGCAGGAAAGAACATGTGAGCAAAAGGCCAGCAAAAGGCCAGGAACCGTAAAAAGG
CCGCGTTGCTGGCGTTTTTCCATAGGCTCCGCCCCCCTGACGAGCATCACAAAAATCGACGCTCAAGTCA
GAGGTGGCGAAACCCGACAGGACTATAAAGATACCAGGCGTTTCCCCCTGGAAGCTCCCTCGTGCGCTCT
CCTGTTCCGACCCTGCCGCTTACCGGATACCTGTCCGCCTTTCTCCCTTCGGGAAGCGTGGCGCTTTCTC
ATAGCTCACGCTGTAGGTATCTCAGTTCGGTGTAGGTCGTTCGCTCCAAGCTGGGCTGTGTGCACGAACC
CCCCGTTCAGCCCGACCGCTGCGCCTTATCCGGTAACTATCGTCTTGAGTCCAACCCGGTAAGACACGAC
TTATCGCCACTGGCAGCAGCCACTGGTAACAGGATTAGCAGAGCGAGGTATGTAGGCGGTGCTACAGAGT
TCTTGAAGTGGTGGCCTAACTACGGCTACACTAGAAGAACAGTATTTGGTATCTGCGCTCTGCTGAAGCC
AGTTACCTTCGGAAAAAGAGTTGGTAGCTCTTGATCCGGCAAACAAACCACCGCTGGTAGCGGTGGTTTT
TTTGTTTGCAAGCAGCAGATTACGCGCAGAAAAAAAGGATCTCAAGAAGATCCTTTGATCTTTTCTACGG
GGTCTGACGCTCAGTGGAACGAAAACTCACGTTAAGGGATTTTGGTCATGAGATTATCAAAAAGGATCTT
CACCTAGATCCTTTTAAATTAAAAATGAAGTTTTAAATCAATCTAAAGTATATATGAGTAAACTTGGTCT
GACAGTTACCAATGCTTAATCAGTGAGGCACCTATCTCAGCGATCTGTCTATTTCGTTCATCCATAGTTG
CCTGACTCCCCGTCGTGTAGATAACTACGATACGGGAGGGCTTACCATCTGGCCCCAGTGCTGCAATGAT
ACCGCGAGAACCACGCTCACCGGCTCCAGATTTATCAGCAATAAACCAGCCAGCCGGAAGGGCCGAGCGC
AGAAGTGGTCCTGCAACTTTATCCGCCTCCATCCAGTCTATTAATTGTTGCCGGGAAGCTAGAGTAAGTA
GTTCGCCAGTTAATAGTTTGCGCAACGTTGTTGCCATTGCTACAGGCATCGTGGTGTCACGCTCGTCGTT
TGGTATGGCTTCATTCAGCTCCGGTTCCCAACGATCAAGGCGAGTTACATGATCCCCCATGTTGTGCAAA
AAAGCGGTTAGCTCCTTCGGTCCTCCGATCGTTGTCAGAAGTAAGTTGGCCGCAGTGTTATCACTCATGG
TTATGGCAGCACTGCATAATTCTCTTACTGTCATGCCATCCGTAAGATGCTTTTCTGTGACTGGTGAGTA
CTCAACCAAGTCATTCTGAGAATAGTGTATGCGGCGACCGAGTTGCTCTTGCCCGGCGTCAATACGGGAT
AATACCGCGCCACATAGCAGAACTTTAAAAGTGCTCATCATTGGAAAACGTTCTTCGGGGCGAAAACTCT
CAAGGATCTTACCGCTGTTGAGATCCAGTTCGATGTAACCCACTCGTGCACCCAACTGATCTTCAGCATC
TTTTACTTTCACCAGCGTTTCTGGGTGAGCAAAAACAGGAAGGCAAAATGCCGCAAAAAAGGGAATAAGG
GCGACACGGAAATGTTGAATACTCATACTCTTCCTTTTTCAATATTATTGAAGCATTTATCAGGGTTATT
GTCTCATGAGCGGATACATATTTGAATGTAGCTCCGAATTTCTCGAGGGCTTGTCGACGACGGCGGTCTC
CGTCGTCAGGATCATGAATTCGACCCGCCTGCCACCATGACCGAGTACAAGCCCACGGTGCGCCTCGCCA
CCCGCGACGACGTCCCCCGGGCCGTACGCACCCTCGCCGCCGCGTTCGCCGACTACCCCGCCACGCGCCA
CACCGTCGACCCGGACCGCCACATCGAGCGGGTCACCGAGCTGCAAGAACTCTTCCTCACGCGCGTCGGG
CTCGACATCGGCAAGGTGTGGGTCGCGGACGACGGCGCCGCGGTGGCGGTCTGGACCACGCCGGAGAGCG
TCGAAGCGGGGGCGGTGTTCGCCGAGATCGGCCCGCGCATGGCCGAGTTGAGCGGTTCCCGGCTGGCCGC
GCAGCAACAGATGGAAGGCCTCCTGGCGCCGCACCGGCCCAAGGAGCCCGCGTGGTTCCTGGCCACCGTC
GGCGTCTCGCCCGACCACCAGGGCAAGGGTCTGGGCAGCGCCGTCGTGCTCCCCGGAGTGGAGGCGGCCG
AGCGCGCCGGGGTGCCCGCCTTCCTGGAGACATCCGCGCCCCGCAACCTCCCCTTCTACGAGCGGCTCGG
CTTCACCGTCACCGCCGACGTCGAGGTGCCCGAAGGACCGCGCACCTGGTGCATGACCCGCAAGCCCGGT
GCCTGATACGCGTGAATTCACTCCTCAGGTGCAGGCTGCCTATCAGAAGGTGGTGGCTGGTGTGGCCAAT
GCCCTGGCTCACAAATACCACTGAGATCTTTTTCCCTCTGCCAAAAATTATGGGGACATCATGAAGCCCC
TTGAGCATCTGACTTCTGGCTAATAAAGGAAATTTATTTTCATTGCAATAGTGTGTTGGAATTTTTTGTG
TCTCTCACTCGGAAGGACATATGGGAGGGCAAATCATTTAAAACATCAGAATGAGTATTTGGTTTAGAGT
TTGGCAACATATGCCCATATGCTGGCTGCCATGAACAAAGGTTGGCTATAAAGAGGTCATCAGTATATGA
AACAGCCCCCTGCTGTCCATTCCTTATTCCATAGAAAAGCCTTGACTTGAGGTTAGATTTTTTTTATATT
TTGTTTTGTGTTATTTTTTTCTTTAACATCCCTAAAATTTTCCTTACATGTTTTACTAGCCAGATTTTTC
CTCCTCTCCTGACTACTCCCAGTCATAGCTGTCCCTCTTCTCTTATGGAGATCCCTCGACCTGCAGCCCA
AGCTTGAATTCTCTAGAATTACCCTGTTATCCCTATGCTTGGTTTACCGAGCTCTTATTGGTTTTCAAAC
TTCATTGACTGTGCCCAACGCGCCTGGGAGCTCACGGGGACAGCCCCCCCCCAAAGCCCCCAGGGATGTA
ATTACGTCCCTCCCCCGCTAGGGGGCAGCAGCGAGCCGCCCGGGGCTCCGCTCCGGTCCGGCGCTCCCCC
CGCATCCCCGAGCCGGCAGCGTGCGGGGACAGCCCGGGCACGGGGAAGGTGGCACGGGATCGCTTTCCTC
TGAACGCTTCTCGCTGCTCTTTGAGCCTGCAGACACCTGGGGGGATACGGGGAAAAAGCTAGGCTGAAAG
ACCGGTTCTTAGAATGACACGCGCCTGGGAGCTCACGGGGACAGCCCCCCCCCAAAGCCCCCAGGGATGT
AATTACGTCCCTCCCCCGCTAGGGGGCAGCAGCGAGCCGCCCGGGGCTCCGCTCCGGTCCGGCGCTCCCC
CCGCATCCCCGAGCCGGCAGCGTGCGGGGACAGCCCGGGCACGGGGAAGGTGGCACGGGATCGCTTTCCT
CTGAACGCTTCTCGCTGCTCTTTGAGCCTGCAGACACCTGGGGGGATACGGGGAAAAAGCTAACTTCTGA
GACGACAACTTTGTATAGAAAAGTTGGCTCCGAATTCGCCCTTGACAGCAGAGATCCAGTTTGGTTAATT
AATTGGCTCCGGTGCCCGTCAGTGGGCAGAGCGCACATCGCCCACAGTCCCCGAGAAGTTGTGGGGAGGG
GTCGGCAATTGAACCGGTGCCTAGAGAAGGTGGCGCGGGGTAAACTGGGAAAGTGATGTCGTGTACTGGC
TCCGCCTTTTTCCCGAGGGTGGGGGAGAACCGTATATAAGTGCAGTAGTCGCCGTGAACGTTCTTTTTCG
CAACGGGTTTGCCGCCAGAACACAGGTAAGTGCCGTGTGTGGTTCCCGCGGGCCTGGCCTCTTTACGGGT
TATGGCCCTTGCGTGCCTTGAATTACTTCCACCTGGCTGCAGTACGTGATTCTTGATCCCGAGCTTCGGG
TTGGAAGTGGGTGGGAGAGTTCGAGGCCTTGCGCTTAAGGAGCCCCTTCGCCTCGTGCTTGAGTTGAGGC
CTGGCCTGGGCGCTGGGGCCGCCGCGTGCGAATCTGGTGGCACCTTCGCGCCTGTCTCGCTGCTTTCGAT
AAGTCTCTAGCCATTTAAAATTTTTGATGACCTGCTGCGACGCTTTTTTTCTGGCAAGATAGTCTTGTAA
ATGCGGGCCAAGATCTGCACACTGGTATTTCGGTTTTTGGGGCCGCGGGCGGCGACGGGGCCCGTGCGTC
CCAGCGCACATGTTCGGCGAGGCGGGGCCTGCGAGCGCGGCCACCGAGAATCGGACGGGGGTAGTCTCAA
GCTGGCCGGCCTGCTCTGGTGCCTGGCCTCGCGCCGCCGTGTATCGCCCCGCCCTGGGCGGCAAGGCTGG
CCCGGTCGGCACCAGTTGCGTGAGCGGAAAGATGGCCGCTTCCCGGCCCTGCTGCAGGGAGCTCAAAATG
GAGGACGCGGCGCTCGGGAGAGCGGGCGGGTGAGTCACCCACACAAAGGAAAAGGGCCTTTCCGTCCTCA
GCCGTCGCTTCATGTGACTCCACGGAGTACCGGGCGCCGTCCAGGCACCTCGATTAGTTCTCGAGCTTTT
GGAGTACGTCGTCTTTAGGTTGGGGGGAGGGGTTTTATGCGATGGAGTTTCCCCACACTGAGTGGGTGGA
GACTGAAGTTAGGCCAGCTTGGCACTTGATGTAATTCTCCTTGGAATTTGCCCTTTTTGAGTTTGGATCT
TGGTTCATTCTCAAGCCTCAGACAGTGGTTCAAAGTTTTTTTCTTCCATTTCAGGTGTCGTGAGAAGGGC
GAATTCGACCCAAGTTTGTACAAAAAAGCAGGCTGGATCCAGGTGCCACCATGGTGAGCGAGCTGATTAA
GGAGAACATGCACATGAAGCTGTACATGGAGGGCACCGTGAACAACCACCACTTCAAGTGCACATCCGAG
GGCGAAGGCAAGCCCTACGAGGGCACCCAGACCATGAGAATCAAGGCGGTCGAGGGCGGCCCTCTCCCCT
TCGCCTTCGACATCCTGGCTACCAGCTTCATGTACGGCAGCAAAACCTTCATCAACCACACCCAGGGCAT
CCCCGACTTCTTTAAGCAGTCCTTCCCCGAGGGCTTCACATGGGAGAGAGTCACCACATACGAAGATGGG
GGCGTGCTGACCGCTACCCAGGACACCAGCCTCCAGGACGGCTGCCTCATCTACAACGTCAAGATCAGAG
GGGTGAACTTCCCATCCAACGGCCCTGTGATGCAGAAGAAAACACTCGGCTGGGAGGCCTCCACCGAGAC
ACTGTACCCCGCTGACGGCGGCCTGGAAGGCAGAGCCGACATGGCCCTGAAGCTCGTGGGCGGGGGCCAC
CTGATCTGCAACCTTAAGACCACATACAGATCCAAGAAACCCGCTAAGAACCTCAAGATGCCCGGCGTCT
ACTATGTGGACAGGAGACTGGAAAGAATCAAGGAGGCCGACAAAGAGACATACGTCGAGCAGCACGAGGT
GGCTGTGGCCAGATACTGCGACCTCCCTAGCAAACTGGGGCACAAACTTAATTGAGAATTCTACCACCCA
GCTTTCTTGTACAAAGTGGTACGTCTCAAGACCAGAGGTCTCTGCTTTTTCAGCGTGGGGACCCTCCCTG
AACCAAGTGGGGACCCTCCCTGAACCAAGTGGGGACCCTCCCTGAACCAAGTGGGGACCCTCCCTGAACC
AAGCAACCAGAAGAGACCTGTGCTTCACTCCTCAGGTGCAGGCTGCCTATCAGAAGGTGGTGGCTGGTGT
GGCCAATGCCCTGGCTCACAAATACCACTGAGATCTTTTTCCCTCTGCCAAAAATTATGGGGACATCATG
AAGCCCCTTGAGCATCTGACTTCTGGCTAATAAAGGAAATTTATTTTCATTGCAATAGTGTGTTGGAATT
TTTTGTGTCTCTCACTCGGAAGGACATATGGGAGGGCAAATCATTTAAAACATCAGAATGAGTATTTGGT
TTAGAGTTTGGCAACATATGCCCATATGCTGGCTGCCATGAACAAAGGTTGGCTATAAAGAGGTCATCAG
TATATGAAACAGCCCCCTGCTGTCCATTCCTTATTCCATAGAAAAGCCTTGACTTGAGGTTAGATTTTTT
TTATATTTTGTTTTGTGTTATTTTTTTCTTTAACATCCCTAAAATTTTCCTTACATGTTTTACTAGCCAG
ATTTTTCCTCCTCTCCTGACTACTCCCAGTCATAGCTGTCCCTCTTCTCTTATGGAGATCCCGAGCGGTG
CGTTTTTATGCTTGTAGTATTGTATAATGTTTTTAAGATCCAAGCTTCTGACCTCTTCTCTTCCTCCCAC
AGGGCCTCGAGACAATTGCATCGATGGTACCAGTGAAAGTCTGCAATGAATTCGAGTTGGCGCGCCTGTC
ATTCTAAATCTCTCTTTCAGCCTAAAGCTTTTTCCCCGTATCCCCCCAGGTGTCTGCAGGCTCAAAGAGC
AGCGAGAAGCGTTCAGAGGAAAGCGATCCCGTGCCACCTTCCCCGTGCCCGGGCTGTCCCCGCACGCTGC
CGGCTCGGGGATGCGGGGGGAGCGCCGGACCGGAGCGGAGCCCCGGGCGGCTCGCTGCTGCCCCCTAGCG
GGGGAGGGACGTAATTACATCCCTGGGGGCTTTGGGAGGGGGCTGTCCCCGTGAGCTCCCAGGCGCGCCT
GTCATTCTAAATCTCTCTTTCAGCCTAAAGCTTTTTCCCCGTATCCCCCCAGGTGTCTGCAGGCTCAAAG
AGCAGCGAGAAGCGTTCAGAGGAAAGCGATCCCGTGCCACCTTCCCCGTGCCCGGGCTGTCCCCGCACGC
TGCCGGCTCGGGGATGCGGGGGGAGCGCCGGACCGGAGCGGAGCCCCGGGCGGCTCGCTGCTGCCCCCTA
GCGGGGGAGGGACGTAATTACATCCCTGGGGGCTTTGGGGGGGGGCTGTCCCCGTGAGCTCCCAGGCGCG
CCAACTCGGTACCGTATCGATGTCGACGTTAACGCTAGTGATATCAACTTTGTATAGAAAAGTTGGCTCC
GAATTCGCCCTTGACAGCAGAGATCCAGTTTGGTTAATTAATTGGCTCCGGTGCCCGTCAGTGGGCAGAG
CGCACATCGCCCACAGTCCCCGAGAAGTTGTGGGGAGGGGTCGGCAATTGAACCGGTGCCTAGAGAAGGT
GGCGCGGGGTAAACTGGGAAAGTGATGTCGTGTACTGGCTCCGCCTTTTTCCCGAGGGTGGGGGAGAACC
GTATATAAGTGCAGTAGTCGCCGTGAACGTTCTTTTTCGCAACGGGTTTGCCGCCAGAACACAGGTAAGT
GCCGTGTGTGGTTCCCGCGGGCCTGGCCTCTTTACGGGTTATGGCCCTTGCGTGCCTTGAATTACTTCCA
CCTGGCTGCAGTACGTGATTCTTGATCCCGAGCTTCGGGTTGGAAGTGGGTGGGAGAGTTCGAGGCCTTG
CGCTTAAGGAGCCCCTTCGCCTCGTGCTTGAGTTGAGGCCTGGCCTGGGCGCTGGGGCCGCCGCGTGCGA
ATCTGGTGGCACCTTCGCGCCTGTCTCGCTGCTTTCGATAAGTCTCTAGCCATTTAAAATTTTTGATGAC
CTGCTGCGACGCTTTTTTTCTGGCAAGATAGTCTTGTAAATGCGGGCCAAGATCTGCACACTGGTATTTC
GGTTTTTGGGGCCGCGGGCGGCGACGGGGCCCGTGCGTCCCAGCGCACATGTTCGGCGAGGCGGGGCCTG
CGAGCGCGGCCACCGAGAATCGGACGGGGGTAGTCTCAAGCTGGCCGGCCTGCTCTGGTGCCTGGCCTCG
CGCCGCCGTGTATCGCCCCGCCCTGGGCGGCAAGGCTGGCCCGGTCGGCACCAGTTGCGTGAGCGGAAAG
ATGGCCGCTTCCCGGCCCTGCTGCAGGGAGCTCAAAATGGAGGACGCGGCGCTCGGGAGAGCGGGCGGGT
GAGTCACCCACACAAAGGAAAAGGGCCTTTCCGTCCTCAGCCGTCGCTTCATGTGACTCCACGGAGTACC
GGGCGCCGTCCAGGCACCTCGATTAGTTCTCGAGCTTTTGGAGTACGTCGTCTTTAGGTTGGGGGGAGGG
GTTTTATGCGATGGAGTTTCCCCACACTGAGTGGGTGGAGACTGAAGTTAGGCCAGCTTGGCACTTGATG
TAATTCTCCTTGGAATTTGCCCTTTTTGAGTTTGGATCTTGGTTCATTCTCAAGCCTCAGACAGTGGTTC
AAAGTTTTTTTCTTCCATTTCAGGTGTCGTGAGAAGGGCGAATTCGACCCAAGTTTGTACAAAAAAGCAG
GCTCGCCACCATGGTGAGCAAGGGCGAGGAGCTGTTCACCGGGGTGGTGCCCATCCTGGTCGAGCTGGAC
GGCGACGTAAACGGCCACAAGTTCAGCGTGAGGGGCGAGGGCGAGGGCGATGCCACCAACGGCAAGCTGA
CCCTGAAGTTCATCTGCACCACCGGCAAGCTGCCCGTGCCCTGGCCCACCCTCGTGACCACCCTGAGCCA
CGGCGTGCAGTGCTTCGCCCGCTACCCCGACCACATGAAGCAGCACGACTTCTTCAAGTCCGCCATGCCC
GAAGGCTACGTCCAGGAGCGCACCATCTTCTTCAAGGACGACGGCACCTACAAGACCCGCGCCGAGGTGA
AGTTCGAGGGCGACACCCTAGTGAACCGCATCGAGCTGAAGGGCGTCGACTTCAAGGAGGACGGCAACAT
CCTGGGGCACAAGCTGGAGTACAACTTCAACAGCCACAACATCTATATCATGGCCGTCAAGCAGAAGAAC
GGCATCAAGGTGAACTTCAAGATCCGCCACAACGTGGAGGACGGCAGCGTGCAGCTCGCCGACCACTACC
AGCAGAACACCCCCATCGGCGACGGCCCCGTGCTGCTGCCCGACAGCCACTACCTGAGCACCCAGTCCGT
GCTGAGCAAAGACCCCAACGAGAAGCGCGATCACATGGTCCTGCTGGAGTTCCGCACCGCCGCCGGGATC
ACTCTCGGCATGGACGAGCTGTACAAGTAATACCACCCAGCTTTCTTGTACAAAGTGGTACGCGTGAATT
CACTCCTCAGGTGCAGGCTGCCTATCAGAAGGTGGTGGCTGGTGTGGCCAATGCCCTGGCTCACAAATAC
CACTGAGATCTTTTTCCCTCTGCCAAAAATTATGGGGACATCATGAAGCCCCTTGAGCATCTGACTTCTG
GCTAATAAAGGAAATTTATTTTCATTGCAATAGTGTGTTGGAATTTTTTGTGTCTCTCACTCGGAAGGAC
ATATGGGAGGGCAAATCATTTAAAACATCAGAATGAGTATTTGGTTTAGAGTTTGGCAACATATGCCCAT
ATGCTGGCTGCCATGAACAAAGGTTGGCTATAAAGAGGTCATCAGTATATGAAACAGCCCCCTGCTGTCC
ATTCCTTATTCCATAGAAAAGCCTTGACTTGAGGTTAGATTTTTTTTATATTTTGTTTTGTGTTATTTTT
TTCTTTAACATCCCTAAAATTTTCCTTACATGTTTTACTAGCCAGATTTTTCCTCCTCTCCTGACTACTC
CCAGTCATAGCTGTCCCTCTTCTCTTATGGAGATCCCTCGACCTGCAGCCCAAGCTTGGCGTAATCATGG
TCATAGCTGTTTCCTGTGTGAAATTGTTATCCGCTCACAATTCCACACAACATACGAGCCGGAAGCATAA
AGTGTAAAGCCTGGGGTGCCTAATGAGTGAGCTAACTCACATTAATTGCGTTGCGCTCACTGCCCGCTTT
CCAGTCGGGAAACCTGTCGTGCCAGCGGATCGACAGTACTAAGCTTGGTCTAATACCCAATCTCTCGTCT
TATCCAGATGTTTTATACGCCTCTGGCCCGTGTCTCAAAATCTCTGATGTTACATTGCACAAGATAAAAT
AATATCATCATGAACAATAAAACTGTCTGCTTACATAAACAGTAATACAAGGGGTGTTATGAGCCATATT
CAACGGGAAACGTCGAGGCCGCGATTAAATTCCAACATGGATGCTGATTTATATGGGTATAAATGGGCTC
GCGATAATGTCGGGCAATCAGGTGCGACAATCTATCGCTTGTATGGGAAGCCCGATGCGCCAGAGTTGTT
TCTGAAACATGGCAAAGGTAGCGTTGCCAATGATGTTACAGATGAGATGGTCAGACTAAACTGGCTGACG
GAATTTATGCCTCTTCCGACCATCAAGCATTTTATCCGTACTCCTGATGATGCATGGTTACTCACCACTG
CGATCCCCGGAAAAACAGCATTCCAGGTATTAGAAGAATATCCTGATTCAGGTGAAAATATTGTTGATGC
GCTGGCAGTGTTCCTGCGCCGGTTGCATTCGATTCCTGTTTGTAATTGTCCTTTTAACAGCGATCGCGTA
TTTCGTCTCGCTCAGGCGCAATCACGAATGAATAACGGTTTGGTTGATGCGAGTGATTTTGATGACGAGC
GTAATGGCTGGCCTGTTGAACAAGTCTGGAAAGAAATGCATAAACTTTTGCCATTCTCACCGGATTCAGT
CGTCACTCATGGTGATTTCTCACTTGATAACCTTATTTTTGACGAGGGGAAATTAATAGGTTGTATTGAT
GTTGGACGAGTCGGAATCGCAGACCGATACCAGGATCTTGCCATCCTATGGAACTGCCTCGGTGAGTTTT
CTCCTTCATTACAGAAACGGCTTTTTCAAAAATATGGTATTGATAATCCTGATATGAATAAATTGCAGTT
TCATTTGATGCTCGATGAGTTTTTCTAATCAGAATTGGTTAATTGGTTGTAACACTGGCAGAGCATTACG
CTGACTTGACGGGACGGCGCAAGCTCATGACCAAAATCCCTTAACGTGAGTTACGCGTCGTTCCACTGAG
CGTCAGAGGTATCACTAGTATTACAGAGGTAAGTTATAACAGTCGCCTAACCC
Features (pLannotate 1.2.2; 28 found; start..end, strand, type, name):
     87..675     -  rep_origin     ori: high-copy-number ColE1/pMB1/pBR322/pUC origin of replication
    846..1706    -  CDS            AmpR: β-lactamase; bla; confers resistance to ampicillin, carbenicillin, and related antibiotics
   1707..1778    -  promoter       AmpR promoter: bla
   1857..2456    +  CDS            PuroR: puromycin N-acetyltransferase; pac from Streptomyces alboniger; confers resistance to puromycin
   2461..2541    +  CDS            HBB (fragment): HBB_PONPY - Experimental evidence at transcript level: Swiss-Prot protein existence level 2. Involved in oxygen transport from the lung to the various peripheral tissues. From Pongo pygmaeus (Bornean orangutan).
   2612..2667    +  polyA_signal   β-globin poly(A) signal: rabbit β-globin polyadenylation signal (Gil and Proudfoot, 1987)
   3646..3666    +  protein_bind   attB4: mutant version of attB; core recombination site for the Gateway® BP reaction BP Clonase™
   3734..3945    +  promoter       EF-1α core promoter: core promoter for human elongation factor EF-1α
   3946..4884    +  intron         EF-1α intron A: intron upstream of the start codon of human EF-1α
   4911..4931    +  protein_bind   attB1: mutant version of attB; core recombination site for the Gateway® BP reaction BP Clonase™
   4951..5646    +  CDS            mKate2: mKate2 is a basic (constitutively fluorescent) red fluorescent protein published in 2009, derived from Entacmaea quadricolor. It is reported to be a rapidly-maturing monomer with moderate acid sensitivity.
   5666..5690    -  protein_bind   attB2: mutant version of attB; recombination site for the Gateway® BP reaction BP Clonase™
   5834..5908    +  CDS            HBB (fragment): HBB_PONPY - Experimental evidence at transcript level: Swiss-Prot protein existence level 2. Involved in oxygen transport from the lung to the various peripheral tissues. From Pongo pygmaeus (Bornean orangutan).
   5979..6034    +  polyA_signal   β-globin poly(A) signal: rabbit β-globin polyadenylation signal (Gil and Proudfoot, 1987)
   6418..6443    +  misc_feature   SA: splice acceptor site
   7115..7135    +  protein_bind   attB4: mutant version of attB; core recombination site for the Gateway® BP reaction BP Clonase™
   7203..7414    +  promoter       EF-1α core promoter: core promoter for human elongation factor EF-1α
   7415..8353    +  intron         EF-1α intron A: intron upstream of the start codon of human EF-1α
   8380..8400    +  protein_bind   attB1: mutant version of attB; core recombination site for the Gateway® BP reaction BP Clonase™
   8411..9127    +  CDS            EBFP2: EBFP2 is a basic (constitutively fluorescent) blue fluorescent protein published in 2007, derived from Aequorea victoria. It is reported to be a rapidly-maturing monomer with moderate acid sensitivity.
   9135..9159    -  protein_bind   attB2: mutant version of attB; recombination site for the Gateway® BP reaction BP Clonase™
   9163..9243    +  CDS            HBB (fragment): HBB_PONPY - Experimental evidence at transcript level: Swiss-Prot protein existence level 2. Involved in oxygen transport from the lung to the various peripheral tissues. From Pongo pygmaeus (Bornean orangutan).
   9314..9369    +  polyA_signal   β-globin poly(A) signal: rabbit β-globin polyadenylation signal (Gil and Proudfoot, 1987)
   9752..9774    -  protein_bind   lac operator (fragment): The lac repressor binds to the lac operator to inhibit transcription in E. coli. This inhibition can be relieved by adding lactose or isopropyl-β-D-thiogalactopyranoside (IPTG). lac repressor encoded by lacI
   9778..9808    -  promoter       lac promoter: promoter for the E. coli lac operon
   9823..9844    -  protein_bind   CAP binding site: CAP binding activates transcription in the presence of cAMP. E. coli catabolite activator protein
   9857..9896    -  CDS            lacI (fragment): lac repressor; lacI; The lac repressor binds to the lac operator to inhibit transcription in E. coli. This inhibition can be relieved by adding lactose or isopropyl-β-D-thiogalactopyranoside (IPTG).
  10069..10878   +  CDS            KanR: aminoglycoside phosphotransferase; aph(3')-Ia; confers resistance to kanamycin in bacteria or G418 (Geneticin®) in eukaryotes
