[The description below was written by a language model from this plasmid's Addgene catalogue record and pLannotate feature annotations shown in this document.]
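Description:
LSB-hsa-miR-659-3p is a mammalian expression and synthetic-biology plasmid built on the Low Sensor Backbone (LSB), designed as a two-colour fluorescent sensor of human miR-659-3p activity. It replicates in E. coli from a high-copy ColE1/pUC-type origin and carries both β-lactamase (AmpR) and an aminoglycoside phosphotransferase (KanR), so it is selected with ampicillin and kanamycin together. The depositor's full sequence is about 11 kb.

The payload consists of two parallel transcription units with the same architecture. Each has a human EF-1α core promoter with its intron A, a fluorescent protein coding sequence flanked by Gateway attB scars (attB4, attB1, attB2), and a rabbit β-globin 3' region with its polyadenylation signal. One unit expresses the red protein mKate2, and according to the record it carries the hsa-miR-659-3p target in its 3' UTR. The target itself is not annotated in the feature table, although an unannotated gap lies between attB2 and the β-globin sequences of that unit. The other unit expresses EBFP2 without a target and serves as an internal reference. When miR-659-3p is active in a transfected cell, mKate2 output falls relative to EBFP2, and this ratio gives a readout of miRNA activity normalised for plasmid delivery.

A puromycin N-acetyltransferase cassette with a third β-globin poly(A) allows puromycin selection in mammalian cells, although no promoter for it is annotated. The depositor warns that the repeated poly(A) elements make the plasmid inherently unstable. The depositor also notes that the physical plasmid differs from the deposited sequence, including short insertions flanking the puromycin coding region that do not impair selection.
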