Addgene plasmid #103713: LSB-hsa-miR-659-3p
Purpose: Used to sense miRNA activity using fluorescence based tools. hsa-miR-659-3p target in 3' UTR of of mKate. miRNA activity can be measured by the repression of mKate2 relative to EBFP2 fluorescent proteins . Plasmid is inherently unstable; please see Depositor Comments
Depositing lab: Ron Weiss. Depositing organization: Massachusetts Institute of Technology. Publication: A mixed antagonistic/synergistic miRNA repression model enables accurate predictions of multi-input miRNA sensor activity. Gam JJ, Babb J, Weiss R. Nat Commun. 2018 Jun 22;9(1):2430. doi: 10.1038/s41467-018-04575-0. PubMed 29934631.
Backbone
  Vector backbone: Low Sensor Backbone (LSB)
  Vector type: Mammalian Expression, Synthetic Biology
Growth in bacteria
  Bacterial resistance: Ampicillin and Kanamycin, 100 & 50 μg/mL
  Growth temperature: 30°C
  Growth strain: NEB Stable
  Copy number: High Copy
Gene/Insert
  Gene/Insert name: hsa-miR-659-3p target
  Species: H. sapiens (human)
  Entrez Gene: MIR659 (a.k.a. MIRN659, hsa-mir-659)
  Promoter: EF-1a
  Cloning method: Gibson Cloning
Terms and licenses: Academic/Nonprofit Terms; Industry Terms: Not Available to Industry
Depositor comments: Please note that this plasmid is inherently unstable due to a repeating poly A element. We recommend performing a diagnostic digest on multiple colonies upon receipt. The depositors would like to note the presence of several discrepancies between the depositor sequence and physical plasmid sequence. In particular, the sequences upstream and downstream of the puromycin coding region have 10 bp insertions which do not affect the ability to perform puromycin selection. The sequences for those regions within the physical plasmids are as follows: Upstream of Puro: GAATTCGACCGCCTGTCTCAAGGTGCCACC; Downstream of Puro: GCTTTGAGACTACGCGTGAATTCACTCCTC. Please contact if you are interested in this plasmid prior to placing an order.
How to cite: LSB-hsa-miR-659-3p was a gift from Ron Weiss (Addgene plasmid # 103713 ; http://n2t.net/addgene:103713 ; RRID:Addgene_103713)
