>Addgene plasmid #103713 | LSB-hsa-miR-659-3p | depositor partial sequence | sequence record 196475 | hsa-miR-659-3p target
TGGGGACCCTCCCTGAACCAAG
